Addgene plasmid #55032: mCherry-Desmoglein2-N-18
Purpose: Localization: Desmosomes, Excitation: 587, Emission: 610
Depositing lab: Michael Davidson. Depositing organization: Florida State University, Tallahassee.
Backbone
  Vector backbone: mCherry-N1
  Backbone size w/o insert (bp): 4750
  Vector type: Mammalian Expression
  Selectable markers: Neomycin (select with G418)
Growth in bacteria
  Bacterial resistance: Kanamycin, 50 μg/mL
  Growth temperature: 37°C
  Growth strain: DH5alpha
  Copy number: High Copy
Gene/Insert
  Gene/Insert name: Desmoglein2 (alt name: NM_001943)
  Species: H. sapiens (human)
  Entrez Gene: DSG2 (a.k.a. CDHF5, HDGC)
  Promoter: CMV
  Tag / fusion protein: mCherry (C terminal on backbone)
  Cloning method: Unknown
  Sequencing primers: 5′ CMV-F; 3′ SV40pA-R
Terms and licenses: Academic/Nonprofit Terms; Industry Terms: Not Available to Industry
Depositor comments: . Excitation = 587; Emission = 610
How to cite: mCherry-Desmoglein2-N-18 was a gift from Michael Davidson (Addgene plasmid # 55032 ; http://n2t.net/addgene:55032 ; RRID:Addgene_55032)
