[The description below was written by a language model from this plasmid's Addgene catalogue record.]
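Description:
mCherry-Desmoglein2-N-18 is a mammalian expression plasmid built on the mCherry-N1 backbone (about 4.75 kb without the insert), designed to produce a red fluorescent fusion of human desmoglein 2 (DSG2, also known as CDHF5 or HDGC). The DSG2 coding sequence sits downstream of the CMV promoter, a strong constitutive promoter in most mammalian cell lines, and is fused in frame to mCherry carried on the backbone, so that the fluorescent protein lies at the C terminus of desmoglein 2. The "N-18" in the name probably denotes the N1-type arrangement and an 18-residue linker between the two proteins, but the record does not say so explicitly. It also does not describe how the insert was cloned. One of the listed sequencing primers anneals in an SV40 polyadenylation region, which implies such a signal lies downstream of the fusion.

The plasmid is maintained in E. coli at high copy number under kanamycin selection. In mammalian cells it carries a neomycin resistance marker, so stable transfectants can be selected with G418. No feature table is provided, so the origins of replication and other backbone elements are not itemised.

Desmoglein 2 is a desmosomal cadherin, a transmembrane adhesion protein that accumulates at desmosomes. The stated purpose of the construct is accordingly to serve as a localization marker for these cell–cell junctions. With mCherry excitation at 587 nm and emission at 610 nm, it is suited to fluorescence microscopy of desmosome distribution in transfected cells, and it can be combined with spectrally distinct fluorescent fusions for multicolour imaging.
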