>Addgene plasmid #55032 | mCherry-Desmoglein2-N-18 | depositor partial sequence | sequence record 85416 | insert sequence
GTCAGATCCGCTAGCGTCGCCACCATGGCGCGGAGCCCGGGACGCGCGTACGCCCTGCTGCTTCTCCTGA
TCTGCTTTAACGTTGGAAGTGGACTTCACTTACAGGTCTTAAGCACAAGAAATGAAAATAAGCTGCTTCC
TAAACATCCTCATTTAGTGCGGCAAAAGCGCGCCTGGATCACCGCCCCCGTGGCTCTTCGGGAGGGAGAG
GATCTGTCCAAGAAGAATCCAATTGCCAAGATACATTCTGATCTTGCAGAAGAAAGAGGACTCAAAATTA
CTTACAAATACACTGGAAAAGGGATTACAGAGCCACCTTTTGGTATATTTGTCTTTAACAAAGATACTGG
AGAACTGAATGTTACCAGCATTCTTGATCGAGAAGAAACACCATTTTTTCTGCTAACAGGTTACGCTTTG
GATGCAAGAGGAAACAATGTAGAGAAACCCTTAGAGCTACGCATTAAGGTTCTTGATATCAATGACAACG
AACCAGTGTTCACACAGGATGTCTTTGTTGGGTCTGTTGAAGAGTTGAGTGCAGCACATACTCTTGTGAT
GAAAATCAATGCAACAGATGCAGATGAGCCCAATACCCTGAACTCGAAAATTTCCTATAGAATCGTATCT
CTGGAGCCTGCTTATCCTCCAGTGTTCTACCTAAATAAAGATACAGGAGAGATTTATACAACCAGTGTTA
CCTTGGACAGAGAGGAACACAGCAGCTACACTTTGACAGTAGAAGCAAGAGATGGCAATGGAGAAGTTAC
AGACAAACCTGTAAAACAAGCTCAAGTTCAGATTCGTATTTTGGATGTCAATGACAATATACCTGTAGTA
GAAAATAAAGTGCTTGAAGGGATGGTTGAAGAAAATCAAGTCAACGTAGAAGTTACGCGCATAAAAGTGT
TCGATGCAGATGAAATAGGTTCTGATAATTGGCTGGCAAATTTTACATTTGCATCAGGAAATGAAGGAGG
TTATTTCCACATAGAAACAGATGCTCAAACTAACGAAGGAATTGTGACCCTTATTAAGGAAGTAGATTAT
GAAGAAATGAAGAATCTTGACTTCAGTGTTATTGTCGCTAATAAAGCAGCTTTTCACAAGTCGATTAGGA
GTAAATACAAGCCTACACCCATTCCCATCAAGGTCAAAGTGAAAAATGTGAAAGAAGGCATTCATTTTAA
AAGCAGCGTCATCTCAATTTATGTTAGCGAGAGCATGGATAGATCAAGCAAAGGCCAAATAATTGGAAAT
TTTCAAGCATTTGATGAGGACACTGGACTACCAGCCCATGCAAGATATGTAAAATTAGAAGATAGAGATA
ATTGGATCTCTGTGGATTCTGTCACATCTGAAATTAAACTTGCAAAACTTCCTGATTTTGAATCTAGATA
TGTTCAAAATGGCACATACACTGTAAAGATTGTGGCCATATCAGAAGATTATCCTAGAAAAACCATCACT
GGCACAGTCCTTATCAATGTTGAAGACATCAACGACAACTGTCCCACACTGATAGAGCCTGTGCAGACAA
TCTGTCACGATGCAGAGTATGTGAATGTTACTGCAGAGGACCTGGATGGACACCCAAACAGTGGCCCTTT
CAGTTTCTCCGTCATTGACAAACCACCTGGCATGGCAGAAAAATGGAAAATAGCACGCCAAGAAAGTACC
AGTGTGCTGCTGCAACAAAGTGAGAAAAAGCTAGGGAGAAGTGAAATTCAGTTCCTGATTTCAGACAATC
AGGGTTTTAGTTGTCCTGAAAAGCAGGTCCTTACACTCACAGTTTGTGAGTGTCTGCATGGCAGCGGCTG
CAGGGAAGCACAGCATGACTCCTATGTGGGCCTGGGACCCGCAGCAATTGCGCTCATGATTTTGGCCTTT
CTGCTCCTGCTATTGGTGCCACTTTTACTGCTGATGTGCCATTGCGGAAAGGGCGCCAAAGGCTTTACCC
CCATACCTGGCACCATAGAGATGCTGCATCCTTGGAATAATGAAGGAGCACCACCTGAAGACAAGGTGGT
GCCATCATTTCTGCCAGTGGATCAAGGGGGCAGTCTAGTAGGAAGAAATGGAGTAGGAGGTATGGCCAAG
GAAGCCACGATGAAAGGAAGTAGCTCTGCTTCCATTGTCAAAGGGCAACATGAGATGTCCGAGATGGATG
GAAGGTGGGAAGAACACAGAAGCCTGCTTTCTGGTAGAGCTACCCAGTTTACAGGGGCCACAGGCGCTAT
CATGACCACTGAAACCACGAAGACCGCAAGGGCCACAGGGGCTTCCAGAGACATGGCCGGAGCTCAGGCA
GCTGCTGTTGCACTGAACGAAGAGTTCTTAAGAAATTATTTCACTGATAAAGCGGCCTCTTACACTGAGG
AAGATGAAAATCACACAGCCAAAGATTGCCTTCTGGTTTATTCTCAGGAAGAAACTGAATCGCTGAATGC
TTCTATTGGTTGTTGCAGTTTTATTGAAGGAGAGCTAGATGACCGCTTCTTAGATGATTTGGGACTTAAA
TTCAAGACACTAGCTGAAGTTTGCCTGGGTCAAAAAATAGATATAAATAAGGAAATTGAGCAGAGACAAA
AACCTGCCACAGAAACAAGTATGAACACAGCTTCACATTCACTCTGTGAGCAAACTATGGTTAATTCAGA
GAATACCTACTCCTCTGGCAGTAGCTTCCCAGTTCCAAAATCTTTGCAAGAAGCCAATGCAGAGAAAGTA
ACTCAGGAAATAGTCACTGAAAGGTCTGTGTCTTCTAGGCAGGCGCAAAAGGTAGCTACACCTCTTCCTG
ACCCAATGGCTTCTAGAAATGTGATAGCAACAGAAACTTCCTATGTCACAGGGTCCACTATGCCACCAAC
CACTGTGATCCTGGGTCCTAGCCAGCCACAGAGCCTTATTGTGACAGAGAGGGTGTATGCTCCAGCTTCT
ACCTTGGTAGATCAGCCTTATGCTAATGAAGGTACAGTTGTGGTCACTGAAAGAGTAATACAGCCTCATG
GGGGTGGATCGAATCCTCTGGAAGGCACTCAGCATCTTCAAGATGTACCTTACGTCATGGTGAGGGAAAG
AGAGAGCTTCCTTGCCCCCAGCTCAGGTGTGCAGCCTACTCTGGCCATGCCTAATATAGCAGTAGGACAG
AATGTGACAGTGACAGAAAGAGTTCTAGCACCTGCTTCCACTCTGCAATCCAGTTACCAGATTCCCACTG
AAAATTCTATGACGGCTAGGAACACCACGGTGTCTGGAGCTGGAGTCCCTGGCCCTCTGCCAGATTTTGG
TTTAGAGGAATCTGGTCATTCTAATTCTACCATAACCACATCTTCCACCAGAGTTACCAAGCATAGCACT
GTACAGCATTCTTACTCCAGCAGCGGTGGAGCAAGCGCAGCCAGTGGTAGCGCGGATCCACCGGTCGCCA
CCATGGTGAGCAAGGGCGAGGAGGATAACATGGCCATCATCAAGGAGTTCATGCGCTTCAAGGTGCACAT
GGAGGGCTCCGTGAACGGCCACGAGTTCGAGATCGAGGGCGAGGGCGAGGGCCGCCCCTACGAGGGCACC
CAGACCGCCAAGCTGAAGGTGACCAAGGGTGGCCCCCTGCCCTTCGCCTGGGACATCCTGTCCCCTCAGT
TCATGTACGGCTCCAAGGCCTACGTGAAGCACCCCGCCGACATCCCCGACTACTTGAAGCTGTCCTTCCC
CGAGGGCTTCAAGTGGGAGCGCGTGATGAACTTCGAGGACGGCGGCGTGGTGACCGTGACCCAGGACTCC
TCCCTGCAGGACGGCGAGTTCATCTACAAGGTGAAGCTGCGCGGCACCAACTTCCCCTCCGACGGCCCCG
TAATGCAGAAGAAGACCATGGGCTGGGAGGCCTCCTCCGAGCGGATGTACCCCGAGGACGGCGCCCTGAA
GGGCGAGATCAAGCAGAGGCTGAAGCTGAAGGACGGCGGCCACTACGACGCTGAGGTCAAGACCACCTAC
AAGGCCAAGAAGCCCGTGCAGCTGCCCGGCGCCTACAACGTCAACATCAAGTTGGACATCACCTCCCACA
ACGAGGACTACACCATCGTGGAACAGTACGAACGCGCCGAGGGCCGCCACTCCACCGGCGGCATGGACGA
GCTGTACAAGTAAAGCGGCCGCGACTCTAGA
