>Addgene plasmid #55032 | mCherry-Desmoglein2-N-18 | addgene partial sequence | sequence record 97154 | mCherry-R 5'-TTGGTCACCTTCAGCTTGG-3'
CCTCGATCTCGAACTCGTGGCCGTTCACGGAGCCCTCCATGTGCACCTTGAAGCGCATGAACTCCTTGAT
GATGGCCATGTTATCCTCCTCGCCCTTGCTCACCATGGTGGCGACCGGTGGATCCGCGCTACCACTGGCT
GCGCTTGCTCCACCGCTGCTGGAGTAAGAATGCTGTACAGTGCTATGCTTGGTAACTCTGGTGGAAGATG
TGGTTATGGTAGAATTAGAATGACCAGATTCCTCTAAACCAAAATCTGGCAGAGGGCCAGGGACTCCAGC
TCCAGACACCGTGGTGTTCCTAGCCGTCATAGAATTTTCAGTGGGAATCTGGTAACTGGATTGCAGAGTG
GAAGCAGGTGCTAGAACTCTTTCTGTCACTGTCACATTCTGTCCTACTGCTATATTAGGCATGGCCAGAG
TAGGCTGCACACCTGAGCTGGGGGCAAGGAAGCTCTCTCTTTCCCTCACCATGACGTAAGGTACATCTTG
AAGATGCTGAGTGCCTTCCAGAGGATTCGATCCACCCCCATGAGGCTGTATTACTCTTTCAGTGACCACA
ACTGTACCTTCATTAGCATAAGGCTGATCTACCAAGGTAGAAGCTGGAGCATACACCCTCTCTGTCACAA
TAAGGCTCTGTGGCTGGCTAGGACCCAGGATCACAGTGGTTGGTGGCATAGTGGACCCTGTGACATAGGA
AGTTTCTGTTGCTATCACATTTCTAGAAGCCATTGGGTCAGGAAGAGGTGTAGCTACCTTTTGCGCCTGC
CTAGAAGACACAGACCTTTCAGTGACTATTTCCTGAGTTACTT
